>Addgene plasmid #102367 | AAV-hSynI-rtTAV16 | addgene full sequence | sequence record 201644 | Addgene NGS Result
GCAGGCAGCTGCGCGCTCGCTCGCTCACTGAGGCCGCCCGGGCGTCGGGCGACCTTTGGTCGCCCGGCCT
CAGTGAGCGAGCGAGCGCGCAGAGAGGGAGTGGCCAACTCCATCACTAGGGGTTCCTGCGGCCGCACGCG
CCCTGCAGAGGGCCCTGCGTATGAGTGCAAGTGGGTTTTAGGACCAGGATGAGGCGGGGTGGGGGTGCCT
ACCTGACGACCGACCCCGACCCACTGGACAAGCACCCAACCCCCATTCCCCAAATTGCGCATCCCCTATC
AGAGAGGGGGAGGGGAAACAGGATGCGGCGAGGCGCGTGCGCACTGCCAGCTTCAGCACCGCGGACAGTG
CCTTCGCCCCCGCCTGGCGGCGCGCGCCACCGCCGCCTCAGCACTGAAGGCGCGCTGACGTCACTCGCCG
GTCCCCCGCAAACTCCCCTTCCCGGCCACCTTGGTCGCGTCCGCGCCGCCGCCGGCCCAGCCGGACCGCA
CCACGCGAGGCGCGAGATAGGGGGGCACGGGCGCGACCATCTGCGCTGCGGCGGACGGTATCGATAAGCT
TACCCACAACCATGTCCAGACTGGACAAGAGCAAAATCATAAACAGCGCTCTGGAATTACTCAATGGAGT
CGGTATCGAAGGCCTGACGACAAGGAAACTCGCTCAAAAGCTGGGAGTTGAGCAGCCTACCCTGTACTGG
CACGTGAAGAACAAGCGGGCCCTGCTCGATGCCCTGCCAATCGAGATGCTGGACAGGCATCATACCCACA
GCTGCCCCCTGGAAGGCGAGTCATGGCAAGACTTTCTGCGGAACAACGCCAAGTCATACCGCTGTGCTCT
CCTCTCACATCGCGACGGGGCTAAAGTGCATCTCGGCACCCGCCCAACAGAGAAACAGTACGAAACCCTG
GAAAATCAGCTCGCGTTCCTGTGTCAGCAAGGCTTCTCCCTGGAGAACGCACTGTACGCTCTGTCCGCCG
TGGGCCACTTTACACTGGGCTGCGTATTGGAGGAACAGGAGCATCAAGTAGCAAAAGAGGAAAGAGAGAC
ACCTACCACCGATTCTATGCCCCCACTTCTGAAGCAAGCAATTGAGCTGTTCGACCGGCAGGGAGCCGAA
CCTGCCTTCCTTTTCGGCCTGGAACTAATCATATGTGGCCTGGAGAAACAGCTAAAGTGCGAAAGCGGCG
GGCCGACCGACGCCCTTGACGATTTTGACTTAGACATGCTCCCAGCCGATGCCCTTGACGACTTTGACCT
TGATATGCTGCCTGCTGACGCTCTTGACGATTTTGACCTTGACATGCTCCCCGGGTAAGCTAGAGTCGAC
CTGCAGAAGCTTGCCTCGAGCAGCGCTGCTCGAGAGATCTACGGGTGGCATCCCTGTGACCCCTCCCCAG
TGCCTCTCCTGGCCCTGGAAGTTGCCACTCCAGTGCCCACCAGCCTTGTCCTAATAAAATTAAGTTGCAT
CATTTTGTCTGACTAGGTGTCCTTCTATAATATTATGGGGTGGAGGGGGGTGGTATGGAGCAAGGGGCAA
GTTGGGAAGACAACCTGTAGGGCCTGCGGGGTCTATTGGGAACCAAGCTGGAGTGCAGTGGCACAATCTT
GGCTCACTGCAATCTCCGCCTCCTGGGTTCAAGCGATTCTCCTGCCTCAGCCTCCCGAGTTGTTGGGATT
CCAGGCATGCATGACCAGGCTCAGCTAATTTTTGTTTTTTTGGTAGAGACGGGGTTTCACCATATTGGCC
AGGCTGGTCTCCAACTCCTAATCTCAGGTGATCTACCCACCTTGGCCTCCCAAATTGCTGGGATTACAGG
CGTGAACCACTGCTCCCTTCCCTGTCCTTCTGATTTTGTAGGTAACCACGTGCGGACCGAGCGGCCGCAG
GAACCCCTAGTGATGGAGTTGGCCACTCCCTCTCTGCGCGCTCGCTCGCTCACTGAGGCCGGGCGACCAA
AGGTCGCCCGACGCCCGGGCTTTGCCCGGGCGGCCTCAGTGAGCGAGCGAGCGCGCAGCTGCCTGCAGGG
GCGCCTGATGCGGTATTTTCTCCTTACGCATCTGTGCGGTATTTCACACCGCATA
[95 nt withheld, positions 2086-2180]
T
[46 nt withheld, positions 2182-2227]
C
[141 nt withheld, positions 2229-2369]
CCTTTGACGTTGGAGTCCACGTTCTTT
[37 nt withheld, positions 2397-2433]
ACTCTATCTCGGGCTATTCTTTTGATTTATAAGGGATTTTGCCGATTTCGGTCTATTGGTTAAAAAATGA
GCTGATTTAACAAAAATTTAACGCGAATTTTAACAAAATATTAACGTTTACAATTTTATGGTGCACTCTC
AGTACAATCTGCTCTGATGCCGCATAGTTAAGCCAGCCCCGACACCCGCCAACACCCGCTGACGCGCCCT
GACGGGCTTGTCTGCTCCCGGCATCCGCTTACAGACAAGCTGTGACCGTCTCCGGGAGCTGCATGTGTCA
GAGGTTTTCACCGTCATCACCGAAACGCGCGAGACGAAAGGGCCTCGTGATACGCCTATTTTTATAGGTT
AATGTCATGATAATAATGGTTTCTTAGACGTCAGGTGGCACTTTTCGGGGAAATGTGCGCGGAACCCCTA
TTTGTTTATTTTTCTAAATACATTCAAATATGTATCCGCTCATGAGACAATAACCCTGATAAATGCTTCA
ATAATATTGAAAAAGGAAGAGTATGAGTATTCAACATTTCCGTGTCGCCCTTATTCCCTTTTTTGCGGCA
TTTTGCCTTCCTGTTTTTGCTCACCCAGAAACGCTGGTGAAAGTAAAAGATGCTGAAGATCAGTTGGGTG
CACGAGTGGGTTACATCGAACTGGATCTCAACAGCGGTAAGATCCTTGAGAGTTTTCGCCCCGAAGAACG
TTTTCCAATGATGAGCACTTTTAAAGTTCTGCTATGTGGCGCGGTATTATCCCGTATTGACGCCGGGCAA
GAGCAACTCGGTCGCCGCATACACTATTCTCAGAATGACTTGGTTGAGTACTCACCAGTCACAGAAAAGC
ATCTTACGGATGGCATGACAGTAAGAGAATTATGCAGTGCTGCCATAACCATGAGTGATAACACTGCGGC
CAACTTACTTCTGACAACGATCGGAGGACCGAAGGAGCTAACCGCTTTTTTGCACAACATGGGGGATCAT
GTAACTCGCCTTGATCGTTGGGAACCGGAGCTGAATGAAGCCATACCAAACGACGAGCGTGACACCACGA
TGCCTGTAGCAATGGCAACAACGTTGCGCAAACTATTAACTGGCGAACTACTTACTCTAGCTTCCCGGCA
ACAATTAATAGACTGGATGGAGGCGGATAAAGTTGCAGGACCACTTCTGCGCTCGGCCCTTCCGGCTGGC
TGGTTTATTGCTGATAAATCTGGAGCCGGTGAGCGTGGGTCTCGCGGTATCATTGCAGCACTGGGGCCAG
ATGGTAAGCCCTCCCGTATCGTAGTTATCTACACGACGGGGAGTCAGGCAACTATGGATGAACGAAATAG
ACAGATCGCTGAGATAGGTGCCTCACTGATTAAGCATTGGTAACTGTCAGACCAAGTTTACTCATATATA
CTTTAGATTGATTTAAAACTTCATTTTTAATTTAAAAGGATCTAGGTGAAGATCCTTTTTGATAATCTCA
TGACCAAAATCCCTTAACGTGAGTTTTCGTTCCACTGAGCGTCAGACCCCGTAGAAAAGATCAAAGGATC
TTCTTGAGATCCTTTTTTTCTGCGCGTAATCTGCTGCTTGCAAACAAAAAAACCACCGCTACCAGCGGTG
GTTTGTTTGCCGGATCAAGAGCTACCAACTCTTTTTCCGAAGGTAACTGGCTTCAGCAGAGCGCAGATAC
CAAATACTGTTCTTCTAGTGTAGCCGTAGTTAGGCCACCACTTCAAGAACTCTGTAGCACCGCCTACATA
CCTCGCTCTGCTAATCCTGTTACCAGTGGCTGCTGCCAGTGGCGATAAGTCGTGTCTTACCGGGTTGGAC
TCAAGACGATAGTTACCGGATAAGGCGCAGCGGTCGGGCTGAACGGGGGGTTCGTGCACACAGCCCAGCT
TGGAGCGAACGACCTACACCGAACTGAGATACCTACAGCGTGAGCTATGAGAAAGCGCCACGCTTCCCGA
AGGGAGAAAGGCGGACAGGTATCCGGTAAGCGGCAGGGTCGGAACAGGAGAGCGCACGAGGGAGCTTCCA
GGGGGAAACGCCTGGTATCTTTATAGTCCTGTCGGGTTTCGCCACCTCTGACTTGAGCGTCGATTTTTGT
GATGCTCGTCAGGGGGGCGGAGCCTATGGAAAAACGCCAGCAACGCGGCCTTTTTACGGTTCCTGGCCTT
TTGCTGGCCTTTTGCTCACATGTCCT
Features (pLannotate 1.2.2; 16 found; start..end, strand, type, name):
      9..36      +  repeat_region  AAV2 ITR (fragment): inverted terminal repeat of adeno-associated virus serotype 2 inverted
     65..92      +  repeat_region  AAV2 ITR (fragment): inverted terminal repeat of adeno-associated virus serotype 2 inverted
    164..543     +  promoter       hSyn promoter (fragment): human synapsin I promoter; confers neuron-specific expression (Kügler et al., 2003)
    544..561     -  misc_feature   MCS (fragment): pBluescript multiple cloning site
    572..1269    +  CDS            rtTA3 (fragment): reverse tetracycline transactivator 3 activates expression from Tet-responsive promoters in the presence of doxycycline
   1199..1309    +  CDS            VP48: 3 tandem repeats of the minimal activation domain of herpes simplex virus VP16 (Cheng et al., 2013)
   1320..1336    +  misc_feature   MCS (fragment): pUC18/19 multiple cloning site
   1373..1849    +  polyA_signal   hGH poly(A) signal: human growth hormone polyadenylation signal
   1889..2029    +  repeat_region  AAV2 ITR: inverted terminal repeat of adeno-associated virus serotype 2 inverted
   2034..2085    -  misc_feature   bom (fragment): basis of mobility region from pBR322
   2104..2559    +  rep_origin     f1 ori (sequence partly withheld): f1 bacteriophage origin of replication; arrow indicates direction of (+) strand synthesis
   2560..2609    -  misc_feature   bom (fragment): basis of mobility region from pBR322
   2711..2746    -  CDS            rop (fragment): Rop protein, which maintains plasmids at low copy number; rop
   2841..2945    +  promoter       AmpR promoter: bla
   2946..3806    +  CDS            AmpR: β-lactamase; bla; confers resistance to ampicillin, carbenicillin, and related antibiotics
   3977..4565    +  rep_origin     ori: high-copy-number ColE1/pMB1/pBR322/pUC origin of replication
