[The description below was written by a language model from this plasmid's Addgene catalogue record and pLannotate feature annotations shown in this document.]
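Description:
AAV-hSynI-rtTAV16 is an adeno-associated virus transfer plasmid of about 4.6 kb, built on the Stratagene pAAV backbone and designed to express a Tet-On transactivator specifically in neurons. It is propagated in E. coli as a high-copy plasmid through a ColE1/pUC-type origin with ampicillin selection (β-lactamase under its own promoter), and it also carries an f1 phage origin. The expression cassette is flanked by AAV2 inverted terminal repeats, which direct replication and packaging of the intervening DNA into AAV particles. The right-hand ITR is annotated in full. The left-hand ITR is detected only as short fragments, which may reflect the difficulty of sequencing or annotating these hairpin repeats or a partial ITR; the record does not say which. The use of a recombination-deficient growth strain fits the known instability of ITRs.

Between the ITRs, the human synapsin I promoter, which confers neuron-restricted expression, drives rtTAV16, followed by the human growth hormone polyadenylation signal. The 747 bp insert is a reverse tetracycline transactivator that fuses an E. coli-derived reverse Tet repressor domain to three tandem minimal activation domains from herpes simplex virus VP16. It is a variant made by introducing the V16 mutations into the Tet-On Advanced transactivator. In the presence of doxycycline, the protein binds and activates tetracycline-responsive promoters.

The construct carries no reporter, so it serves as the activator half of a two-vector system alongside a separate TRE-driven payload vector. The record links it to a double viral infection method for visualizing axon collaterals of mouse cortical neurons in Golgi-like detail, and to two-photon calcium imaging work.
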