Addgene plasmid #102367: AAV-hSynI-rtTAV16
Purpose: AAV vector to drive TET-ON activator expression from human synapsin I promoter
Depositing lab: Tetsuo Yamamori. Depositing organization: RIKEN Center for Brain Science. Publication: Simultaneous visualization of extrinsic and intrinsic axon collaterals in Golgi-like detail for mouse corticothalamic and corticocortical cells: a double viral infection method. Watakabe A, Takaji M, Kato S, Kobayashi K, Mizukami H, Ozawa K, Ohsawa S, Matsui R, Watanabe D, Yamamori T. Front Neural Circuits. 2014 Sep 17;8:110. doi: 10.3389/fncir.2014.00110. eCollection 2014. PubMed 25278843.
Backbone
  Vector backbone: pAAV
  Backbone manufacturer: Stratagene
  Backbone size w/o insert (bp): 3882
  Total vector size (bp): 4629
  Modifications to backbone: human synapsin I promoter
  Vector type: Mammalian Expression, AAV
Growth in bacteria
  Bacterial resistance: Ampicillin, 100 μg/mL
  Growth temperature: 37°C
  Growth strain: NEB Stable
  Copy number: High Copy
Gene/Insert
  Gene/Insert name: rtTAV16 (alt name: tet-on)
  Species: E. coli, herpes simplex virus
  Insert size (bp): 747
  Mutation: rtTA variant reported in Gene Therapy (2006) 13, 1382–1390
  Promoter: human synapsin I promoter
  Cloning method: Unknown
  Sequencing primers: 5′ GGGTATGATGCCTGTCCAGC; 3′ TTATTAGGACAAGGCTGGTG
Resource information
  A portion of this plasmid was derived from a plasmid made by: Human synapsin I promoter was cloned by Dr. Hiroyuki Hioki.
Terms and licenses: Academic/Nonprofit Terms; Industry Terms: Not Available to Industry
Depositor comments: This vector was also used in two-photon calcium imaging paper. Sadakane et al. Cell Rep. (2015) 13(9):1989-99. PMID: 26655910. The TV16 mutation was introduced to pTET-ON advanced by Drs. Ryosuke Matsui and Dai Watanabe of Kyoto university. The details of the mutation was originally reported in Gene Therapy (2006) 13, 1382–1390. The human synapsin I promoter was cloned by Dr. Hiroyuki Hioki in Kyoto university.
How to cite: AAV-hSynI-rtTAV16 was a gift from Tetsuo Yamamori (Addgene plasmid # 102367 ; http://n2t.net/addgene:102367 ; RRID:Addgene_102367)
